Addgene plasmid #160617: pEGB_3alpha2 OplacI:mini35S:RDF:Tnos (GB1534)
Purpose: TU for the regulated expression of the PhiC31 phage recombination directionality factor (RDF) gene driven by a synthetic promoter consisting of the LacI operator fused to the minimal 35S promoter.
Depositing lab: Diego Orzaez. Depositing organization: Agencia Estatal Consejo Superior de Investigaciones Científicas, M.P. Publication: A memory switch for plant synthetic biology based on the phage varphiC31 integration system. Bernabe-Orts JM, Quijano-Rubio A, Vazquez-Vilar M, Mancheno-Bonillo J, Moles-Casas V, Selma S, Gianoglio S, Granell A, Orzaez D. Nucleic Acids Res. 2020 Apr 6;48(6):3379-3394. doi: 10.1093/nar/gkaa104. PubMed 32083668.
Backbone
  Vector backbone: pEGB3_alpha1
  Backbone manufacturer: self-made; derived from pCambia1302 generated at the Cambia Institute
  Vector type: Plant Expression, Synthetic Biology
Growth in bacteria
  Bacterial resistance: Kanamycin, 50 μg/mL
  Growth temperature: 37°C
  Growth strain: DH5alpha
  Copy number: High Copy
Gene/Insert
  Gene/Insert name: RDF
  Species: Synthetic
  Insert size (bp): 1732
  Mutation: BsaI and BsmBI sites removed
  Promoter: mini35s
  Cloning method: Restriction Enzyme; 5′ cloning site BsaI (destroyed during cloning); 3′ cloning site BsaI (destroyed during cloning)
  Sequencing primers: 5′ unknown
Terms and licenses: Academic/Nonprofit Terms; Industry Terms: Not Available to Industry
Depositor comments: Compatible with GoldenBraid; insert can be released with BsmBI
How to cite: pEGB_3alpha2 OplacI:mini35S:RDF:Tnos (GB1534) was a gift from Diego Orzaez (Addgene plasmid # 160617 ; http://n2t.net/addgene:160617 ; RRID:Addgene_160617)
