[The description below was written by a language model from this plasmid's Addgene catalogue record and pLannotate feature annotations shown in this document.]
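Description:
pEGB_3alpha2 OplacI:mini35S:RDF:Tnos (GB1534) is a GoldenBraid alpha-level binary vector for plant expression and synthetic biology, built on a self-made backbone derived from pCambia1302. (The record lists the backbone as pEGB3_alpha1, whereas the construct name indicates alpha2.) The 8.1 kb plasmid carries nopaline-type left and right T-DNA border repeats flanking the payload. This arrangement is consistent with Agrobacterium-mediated delivery into plant cells, although the record does not spell out a delivery route. Replication in E. coli relies on a high-copy ColE1/pMB1-type origin with an adjacent bom site. The pVS1 oriV, RepA and StaA functions provide replication and stable maintenance in Agrobacterium. Bacterial selection is by kanamycin through an aph(3')-Ia gene located outside the borders. No plant selectable marker is annotated.

The payload is a single transcriptional unit. Six copies of the symmetric lac operator sit upstream of a minimal CaMV 35S promoter, followed by a fragment of the TMV Ω translational leader. Next comes the coding sequence of the recombination directionality factor (RDF) of Streptomyces phage PhiC31, then the nopaline synthase terminator. A minimal promoter normally has little activity on its own, so expression is meant to depend on a LacI-based regulator binding the operator array. That regulator is supplied separately and is not encoded here.

Internal BsaI and BsmBI sites were removed from the insert. The unit was assembled with BsaI and can be released with BsmBI for combination with other GoldenBraid modules. In the PhiC31 system, the RDF redirects the integrase toward the reverse (excision-type) reaction. This construct therefore provides the regulated reset component of a PhiC31-based memory switch in plants.
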