Features (pLannotate 1.2.2; 22 found; start..end, strand, type, name):
     32..51      -  protein_bind   lac operator (symmetric): The lac repressor binds to the lac operator to inhibit transcription in E. coli. This inhibition can be relieved by adding lactose or isopropyl-β-D-thiogalactopyranoside (IPTG). The symmetric lac operator was optimized for tight binding of lac repressor. lac repressor encoded by lacI
     84..103     -  protein_bind   lac operator (symmetric): The lac repressor binds to the lac operator to inhibit transcription in E. coli. This inhibition can be relieved by adding lactose or isopropyl-β-D-thiogalactopyranoside (IPTG). The symmetric lac operator was optimized for tight binding of lac repressor. lac repressor encoded by lacI
    136..155     -  protein_bind   lac operator (symmetric): The lac repressor binds to the lac operator to inhibit transcription in E. coli. This inhibition can be relieved by adding lactose or isopropyl-β-D-thiogalactopyranoside (IPTG). The symmetric lac operator was optimized for tight binding of lac repressor. lac repressor encoded by lacI
    188..207     -  protein_bind   lac operator (symmetric): The lac repressor binds to the lac operator to inhibit transcription in E. coli. This inhibition can be relieved by adding lactose or isopropyl-β-D-thiogalactopyranoside (IPTG). The symmetric lac operator was optimized for tight binding of lac repressor. lac repressor encoded by lacI
    240..259     -  protein_bind   lac operator (symmetric): The lac repressor binds to the lac operator to inhibit transcription in E. coli. This inhibition can be relieved by adding lactose or isopropyl-β-D-thiogalactopyranoside (IPTG). The symmetric lac operator was optimized for tight binding of lac repressor. lac repressor encoded by lacI
    292..311     -  protein_bind   lac operator (symmetric): The lac repressor binds to the lac operator to inhibit transcription in E. coli. This inhibition can be relieved by adding lactose or isopropyl-β-D-thiogalactopyranoside (IPTG). The symmetric lac operator was optimized for tight binding of lac repressor. lac repressor encoded by lacI
    336..357     +  misc_feature   MCS (fragment): pBluescript multiple cloning site
    384..430     +  promoter       minimal CaMV 35S promoter: minimal 35S promoter from cauliflower mosaic virus
    463..488     +  misc_feature   TMV Ω (fragment): translational enhancer from the tobacco mosaic virus 5'-leader sequence (Gallie et al., 1988)
    505..1236    +  CDS            3: RDF_BPPHC - Also known as rdf From Streptomyces phage phiC31 (Bacteriophage phi-C31).
   1263..1515    +  terminator     NOS terminator: nopaline synthase terminator and poly(A) signal
   1636..1723    +  promoter       AmpR promoter (fragment): bla
   1752..1776    +  misc_feature   RB T-DNA repeat: right border repeat from nopaline C58 T-DNA
   2116..2517    +  CDS            Y4CG_SINFN (fragment): Protein inferred from homology: Swiss-Prot protein existence level 3. From Sinorhizobium fredii (strain NBRC 101917 / NGR234).
   3077..3706    +  CDS            pVS1 StaA: stability protein from the Pseudomonas plasmid pVS1 (Heeb et al., 2000)
   4135..5208    +  CDS            pVS1 RepA: replication protein from the Pseudomonas plasmid pVS1 (Heeb et al., 2000)
   5274..5468    +  rep_origin     pVS1 oriV: origin of replication for the Pseudomonas plasmid pVS1 (Heeb et al., 2000)
   5671..5710    +  CDS            rop (fragment): Rop protein, which maintains plasmids at low copy number; rop
   5812..5952    +  misc_feature   bom: basis of mobility region from pBR322
   6138..6726    -  rep_origin     ori: high-copy-number ColE1/pMB1/pBR322/pUC origin of replication
   6814..7629    -  CDS            KanR: aminoglycoside phosphotransferase; aph(3')-Ia; confers resistance to kanamycin in bacteria or G418 (Geneticin®) in eukaryotes
   8062..8086    +  misc_feature   LB T-DNA repeat: left border repeat from nopaline C58 T-DNA
>Addgene plasmid #160617 | pEGB_3alpha2 OplacI:mini35S:RDF:Tnos (GB1534) | addgene full sequence | sequence record 322019 | Addgene NGS Result
GGAGTTGCGAAGATCGATCCACTAGTCTTTCAATTGTGAGCGCTCACAATTCTTTCTCTTCCCTTTCTTC
TTTCTAGTCTTTCAATTGTGAGCGCTCACAATTCTTTCTCTTCCCTTTCTTCTTTCTAGTCTTTCAATTG
TGAGCGCTCACAATTCTTTCTCTTCCCTTTCTTCTTTCTAGTCTTTCAATTGTGAGCGCTCACAATTCTT
TCTCTTCCCTTTCTTCTTTCTAGTCTTTCAATTGTGAGCGCTCACAATTCTTTCTCTTCCCTTTCTTCTT
TCTAGTCTTTCAATTGTGAGCGCTCACAATTCTTTCTCTTCCCTTTCTTCTTTCTAGCTCCACCGCGGTG
GCGGCCGGCCGTCTAGTGGATCGATTCCCCTTCGCAAGACCCTTCCTCTATATAAGGAAGTTCATTTCAT
TTGGAGAGGACTCCGGTATTTTTACAACAATTACCACAACAAAACAAACAACAAACAACATTACAATTTA
CTATTCTAGTCGAAATGGCTAAGAGATCTATTTGGGCTGGTGATGAAGATAATAAGCCTAAGAAGAGAGA
AACTTATGCTGATGATACTGTTGGTAGATTTCATTCTGGTTATTCTGAAACTAATGAAAGAGGTAAGGTT
GTTCCTGTTGCTCTTGATAAGTGGAGAATTTCTACTGGTGAACAATCTGTTGCTGATGCTGTTGCTCAAC
TTTTTGGTGGTACTCCTGTTGAAAATGAAGAATCTACTTCTGAAAATTTTATTGATGTTTTTACTGATAG
ACCTAAGGTTCCTGTTATTATTGAAGCTGATGGTATTCATTGGGATATGAAGCTTTGGCTTAATGGTAAG
CTTAAGCATCATTGTGATGGTTTTGATTTTGTTTCTCATGCTGATGAAGAAATGATTGGTCAACCTTGTG
GTTGTCCTAAGCTTTTTGATGAAAGAAAGGCTGCTGCTAAGGAATATGATGCTCCTAATCCTGCTATTAC
TGTTACTTTTACTCTTGCTGATGATCCTGAACTTGGTAGATTTAAGTTTCAAACTGGTTCTTGGACTCTT
TTTAAGGTTCTTCATGAAGCTGAAGATGATGTTGAAAAAGTTGGTAAGGGTGGTGCTGTTCTTGCTAATC
TTGAACTTGAACTTGTTGAATATACTCCTAAGAGAGGTCCTATGAGAAATAAGCTTGTTTCTTATTATAA
GCCTACTATTACTGTTCTTAAGTCTTATAATGATGCTATTGCTGATTAGGCTTGGAATGGATCTTCGATC
CCGATCGTTCAAACATTTGGCAATAAAGTTTCTTAAGATTGAATCCTGTTGCCGGTCTTGCGACGATTAT
CATATAATTTCTGTTGAATTACGTTAAGCATGTAATAATTAACATGTAATGCATGACGTTATTTATGAGA
TGGGTTTTTATGATTAGAGTCCCGCAATTATACATTTAATACGCGATAGAAAACAAAATATAGCGCGCAA
ACTAGGATAAATTATCGCGCGCGGTGTCATCTATGTTACTAGATCGGGAATTGCCAAGCTAATTCTTGAA
GACGAAAGGGCCTCGTGATACGCCTATTTTTATAGGTTAATGTCATGATAATAATGGTTTCTTAGACGTC
AGGTGGCACTTTTCGGGGAAATGTGCGCGGAACCCCTATTTGTTTATTTTTCTAAATACATTCAAATATG
TATCCGCTCATGAGACAATAACCCTGATAAATGCTTCAATAATGGGACCGACTCGCGCTTGAGACGAAGC
TTGACAGGATATATTGGCGGGTAAACCTAAGAGAAAAGAGCGTTTATTAGAATAATCGGATATTTAAAAG
GGCGTGAAAAGGTTTATCCGTTCGTCCATTTGTATGTGCATGCCAACCACAGGGTTCCCCTCGGGATCAA
AGTACTTTGATCCAACCCCTCCGCTGCTATAGTGCAGTCGGCTTCTGACGTTCAGTGCAGCCGTCATCTG
AAAACGACATGTCGCACAAGTCCTAAGTTACGCGACAGGCTGCCGCCCTGCCCTTTTCCTGGCGTTTTCT
TGTCGCGTGTTTTAGTCGCATAAAGTAGAATACTTGCGACTAGAACCGGAGACATTACGCCATGAACAAG
AGCGCCGCCGCTGGCCTGCTGGGCTATGCCCGCGTCAGCACCGACGACCAGGACTTGACCAACCAACGGG
CCGAACTGCACGCGGCCGGCTGCACCAAGCTGTTTTCCGAGAAGATCACCGGCACCAGGCGCGACCGCCC
GGAGCTGGCCAGGATGCTTGACCACCTACGCCCTGGCGACGTTGTGACAGTGACCAGGCTAGACCGCCTG
GCCCGCAGCACCCGCGACCTACTGGACATTGCCGAGCGCATCCAGGAGGCCGGCGCGGGCCTGCGTAGCC
TGGCAGAGCCGTGGGCCGACACCACCACGCCGGCCGGCCGCATGGTGTTGACCGTGTTCGCCGGCATTGC
CGAGTTCGAGCGTTCCCTAATCATCGACCGCACCCGGAGCGGGCGCGAGGCCGCCAAGGCCCGAGGCGTG
AAGTTTGGCCCCCGCCCTACCCTCACCCCGGCACAGATCGCGCACGCCCGCGAGCTGATCGACCAGGAAG
GCCGCACCGTGAAAGAGGCGGCTGCACTGCTTGGCGTGCATCGCTCGACCCTGTACCGCGCACTTGAGCG
CAGCGAGGAAGTGACGCCCACCGAGGCCAGGCGGCGCGGTGCCTTCCGTGAGGACGCATTGACCGAGGCC
GACGCCCTGGCGGCCGCCGAGAATGAACGCCAAGAGGAACAAGCATGAAACCGCACCAGGACGGCCAGGA
CGAACCGTTTTTCATTACCGAAGAGATCGAGGCGGAGATGATCGCGGCCGGGTACGTGTTCGAGCCGCCC
GCGCACCTCTCAACCGTGCGGCTGCATGAAATCCTGGCCGGTTTGTCTGATGCCAAGCTGGCGGCCTGGC
CGGCCAGCTTGGCCGCTGAAGAAACCGAGCGCCGCCGTCTAAAAAGGTGATGTGTATTTGAGTAAAACAG
CTTGCGTCATGCGGTCGCTGCGTATATGATGCGATGAGTAAATAAACAAATACGCAAGGGGAACGCATGA
AGGTTATCGCTGTACTTAACCAGAAAGGCGGGTCAGGCAAGACGACCATCGCAACCCATCTAGCCCGCGC
CCTGCAACTCGCCGGGGCCGATGTTCTGTTAGTCGATTCCGATCCCCAGGGCAGTGCCCGCGATTGGGCG
GCCGTGCGGGAAGATCAACCGCTAACCGTTGTCGGCATCGACCGCCCGACGATTGACCGCGACGTGAAGG
CCATCGGCCGGCGCGACTTCGTAGTGATCGACGGAGCGCCCCAGGCGGCGGACTTGGCTGTGTCCGCGAT
CAAGGCAGCCGACTTCGTGCTGATTCCGGTGCAGCCAAGCCCTTACGACATATGGGCCACCGCCGACCTG
GTGGAGCTGGTTAAGCAGCGCATTGAGGTCACGGATGGAAGGCTACAAGCGGCCTTTGTCGTGTCGCGGG
CGATCAAAGGCACGCGCATCGGCGGTGAGGTTGCCGAGGCGCTGGCCGGGTACGAGCTGCCCATTCTTGA
GTCCCGTATCACGCAGCGCGTGAGCTACCCAGGCACTGCCGCCGCCGGCACAACCGTTCTTGAATCAGAA
CCCGAGGGCGACGCTGCCCGCGAGGTCCAGGCGCTGGCCGCTGAAATTAAATCAAAACTCATTTGAGTTA
ATGAGGTAAAGAGAAAATGAGCAAAAGCACAAACACGCTAAGTGCCGGCCGTCCGAGCGCACGCAGCAGC
AAGGCTGCAACGTTGGCCAGCCTGGCAGACACGCCAGCCATGAAGCGGGTCAACTTTCAGTTGCCGGCGG
AGGATCACACCAAGCTGAAGATGTACGCGGTACGCCAAGGCAAGACCATTACCGAGCTGCTATCTGAATA
CATCGCGCAGCTACCAGAGTAAATGAGCAAATGAATAAATGAGTAGATGAATTTTAGCGGCTAAAGGAGG
CGGCATGGAAAATCAAGAACAACCAGGCACCGACGCCGTGGAATGCCCCATGTGTGGAGGAACGGGCGGT
TGGCCAGGCGTAAGCGGCTGGGTTGCCTGCCGGCCCTGCAATGGCACTGGAACCCCCAAGCCCGAGGAAT
CGGCGTGAGCGGTCGCAAACCATCCGGCCCGGTACAAATCGGCGCGGCGCTGGGTGATGACCTGGTGGAG
AAGTTGAAGGCCGCGCAGGCCGCCCAGCGGCAACGCATCGAGGCAGAAGCACGCCCCGGTGAATCGTGGC
AAGCGGCCGCTGATCGAATCCGCAAAGAATCCCGGCAACCGCCGGCAGCCGGTGCGCCGTCGATTAGGAA
GCCGCCCAAGGGCGACGAGCAACCAGATTTTTTCGTTCCGATGCTCTATGACGTGGGCACCCGCGATAGT
CGCAGCATCATGGACGTGGCCGTTTTCCGTCTGTCGAAGCGTGACCGACGAGCTGGCGAGGTGATCCGCT
ACGAGCTTCCAGACGGGCACGTAGAGGTTTCCGCAGGGCCGGCCGGCATGGCCAGTGTGTGGGATTACGA
CCTGGTACTGATGGCGGTTTCCCATCTAACCGAATCCATGAACCGATACCGGGAAGGGAAGGGAGACAAG
CCCGGCCGCGTGTTCCGTCCACACGTTGCGGACGTACTCAAGTTCTGCCGGCGAGCCGATGGCGGAAAGC
AGAAAGACGACCTGGTAGAAACCTGCATTCGGTTAAACACCACGCACGTTGCCATGCAGCGTACGAAGAA
GGCCAAGAACGGCCGCCTGGTGACGGTATCCGAGGGTGAAGCCTTGATTAGCCGCTACAAGATCGTAAAG
AGCGAAACCGGGCGGCCGGAGTACATCGAGATCGAGCTAGCTGATTGGATGTACCGCGAGATCACAGAAG
GCAAGAACCCGGACGTGCTGACGGTTCACCCCGATTACTTTTTGATCGATCCCGGCATCGGCCGTTTTCT
CTACCGCCTGGCACGCCGCGCCGCAGGCAAGGCAGAAGCCAGATGGTTGTTCAAGACGATCTACGAACGC
AGTGGCAGCGCCGGAGAGTTCAAGAAGTTCTGTTTCACCGTGCGCAAGCTGATCGGGTCAAATGACCTGC
CGGAGTACGATTTGAAGGAGGAGGCGGGGCAGGCTGGCCCGATCCTAGTCATGCGCTACCGCAACCTGAT
CGAGGGCGAAGCATCCGCCGGTTCCTAATGTACGGAGCAGATGCTAGGGCAAATTGCCCTAGCAGGGGAA
AAAGGTCGAAAAGGACTCTTTCCTGTGGATAGCACGTACATTGGGAACCCAAAGCCGTACATTGGGAACC
GGAACCCGTACATTGGGAACCCAAAGCCGTACATTGGGAACCGGTCACACATGTAAGTGACTGATATAAA
AGAGAAAAAAGGCGATTTTTCCGCCTAAAACTCTTTAAAACTTATTAAAACTCTTAAAACCCGCCTGGCC
TGTGCATAACTGTCTGGCCAGCGCACAGCCGAAGAGCTGCAAAAAGCGCCTACCCTTCGGTCGCTGCGCT
CCCTACGCCCCGCCGCTTCGCGTCGGCCTATCGCGGCCGCTGGCCGCTCAAAAATGGCTGGCCTACGGCC
AGGCAATCTACCAGGGCGCGGACAAGCCGCGCCGTCGCCACTCGACCGCCGGCGCCCACATCAAGGCACC
CTGCCTCGCGCGTTTCGGTGATGACGGTGAAAACCTCTGACACATGCAGCTCCCGGTGACGGTCACAGCT
TGTCTGTAAGCGGATGCCGGGAGCAGACAAGCCCGTCAGGGCGCGTCAGCGGGTGTTGGCGGGTGTCGGG
GCGCAGCCATGACCCAGTCACGTAGCGATAGCGGAGTGTATACTGGCTTAACTATGCGGCATCAGAGCAG
ATTGTACTGAGAGTGCACCATATGCGGTGTGAAATACCGCACAGATGCGTAAGGAGAAAATACCGCATCA
GGCGCTCTTCCGCTTCCTCGCTCACTGACTCGCTGCGCTCGGTCGTTCGGCTGCGGCGAGCGGTATCAGC
TCACTCAAAGGCGGTAATACGGTTATCCACAGAATCAGGGGATAACGCAGGAAAGAACATGTGAGCAAAA
GGCCAGCAAAAGGCCAGGAACCGTAAAAAGGCCGCGTTGCTGGCGTTTTTCCATAGGCTCCGCCCCCCTG
ACGAGCATCACAAAAATCGACGCTCAAGTCAGAGGTGGCGAAACCCGACAGGACTATAAAGATACCAGGC
GTTTCCCCCTGGAAGCTCCCTCGTGCGCTCTCCTGTTCCGACCCTGCCGCTTACCGGATACCTGTCCGCC
TTTCTCCCTTCGGGAAGCGTGGCGCTTTCTCATAGCTCACGCTGTAGGTATCTCAGTTCGGTGTAGGTCG
TTCGCTCCAAGCTGGGCTGTGTGCACGAACCCCCCGTTCAGCCCGACCGCTGCGCCTTATCCGGTAACTA
TCGTCTTGAGTCCAACCCGGTAAGACACGACTTATCGCCACTGGCAGCAGCCACTGGTAACAGGATTAGC
AGAGCGAGGTATGTAGGCGGTGCTACAGAGTTCTTGAAGTGGTGGCCTAACTACGGCTACACTAGAAGGA
CAGTATTTGGTATCTGCGCTCTGCTGAAGCCAGTTACCTTCGGAAAAAGAGTTGGTAGCTCTTGATCCGG
CAAACAAACCACCGCTGGTAGCGGTGGTTTTTTTGTTTGCAAGCAGCAGATTACGCGCAGAAAAAAAGGA
TCTCAAGAAGATCCTTTGATCTTTTCTACGGGGTCTGACGCTCAGTGGAACGAAAACTCACGTTAAGGGA
TTTTGGTCATGCATTCTAGGTGATTAGAAAAACTCATCGAGCATCAAATGAAACTGCAATTTATTCATAT
CAGGATTATCAATACCATATTTTTGAAAAAGCCGTTTCTGTAATGAAGGAGAAAACTCACCGAGGCAGTT
CCATAGGATGGCAAGATCCTGGTATCGGTCTGCGATTCCGACTCGTCCAACATCAATACAACCTATTAAT
TTCCCCTCGTCAAAAATAAGGTTATCAAGTGAGAAATCACCATGAGTGACGACTGAATCCGGTGAGAATG
GCAAAAGTTTATGCATTTCTTTCCAGACTTGTTCAACAGGCCAGCCATTACGCTCGTCATCAAAATCACT
CGCATCAACCAAACCGTTATTCATTCGTGATTGCGCCTGAGCGAGTCGAAATACGCGATCGCTGTTAAAA
GGACAATTACAAACAGGAATCGAATGCAACCGGCGCAGGAACACTGCCAGCGCATCAACAATATTTTCAC
CTGAATCAGGATATTCTTCTAATACCTGGAATGCTGTTTTCCCTGGGATCGCAGTGGTGAGTAACCATGC
ATCATCAGGAGTACGGATAAAATGCTTGATGGTCGGAAGAGGCATAAATTCCGTCAGCCAGTTTAGTCTG
ACCATCTCATCTGTAACATCATTGGCAACGCTACCTTTGCCATGTTTCAGAAACAACTCTGGCGCATCGG
GCTTCCCATACAATCGGTAGATTGTCGCACCTGATTGCCCGACATTATCGCGAGCCCATTTATACCCATA
TAAATCAGCATCCATGTTGGAATTTAATCGCGGCCTTGAGCAAGACGTTTCCCGTTGAATATGGCTCATA
ACAGAACTTATTATTTCCTTCCTCTTTTCTACAGTATTTAAAGATACCCCAAGAAGCTAATTATAACAAG
ACGAACTCCAATTCACTGTTCCTTGCATTCTAAAACCTTAAATACCAGAAAACAGCTTTTTCAAAGTTGT
TTTCAAAGTTGGCGTATAACATAGTATCGACGGAGCCGATTTTGAAACCGCGGTGATCACAGGCAGCAAC
GCTCTGTCATCGTTACAATCAACATGCTACCCTCCGCGAGATCATCCGTGTTTCAAACCCGGCAGCTTAG
TTGCCGTTCTTCCGAATAGCATCGGTAACATGAGCAAAGTCTGCCGCCTTACAACGGCTCTCCCGCTGAC
GCCGTCCCGGACTGATGGGCTGCCTGTATCGAGTGGTGATTTTGTGCCGAGCTGCCGGTCGGGGAGCTGT
TGGCTGGCTGGTGGCAGGATATATTGTGGTGTAAACATAACAAGCTTCGTCTCAGTCA
